>Addgene plasmid #183121 | pLentiGuide_mCherry_NT135 | addgene full sequence | sequence record 369551 | Addgene NGS Result
CCCGGGTGCAAAGATGGATAAAGTTTTAAACAGAGAGGAATCTTTGCAGCTAATGGACCTTCTAGGTCTT
GAAAGGAGTGGGAATTGGCTCCGGTGCCCGTCAGTGGGCAGAGCGCACATCGCCCACAGTCCCCGAGAAG
TTGGGGGGAGGGGTCGGCAATTGATCCGGTGCCTAGAGAAGGTGGCGCGGGGTAAACTGGGAAAGTGATG
TCGTGTACTGGCTCCGCCTTTTTCCCGAGGGTGGGGGAGAACCGTATATAAGTGCAGTAGTCGCCGTGAA
CGTTCTTTTTCGCAACGGGTTTGCCGCCAGAACACAGGTAAGTGCCGTGTGTGGTTCCCGCGGGCCTGGC
CTCTTTACGGGTTATGGCCCTTGCGTGCCTTGAATTACTTCCACCTGGCTGCAGTACGTGATTCTTGATC
CCGAGCTTCGGGTTGGAAGTGGGTGGGAGAGTTCGAGGCCTTGCGCTTAAGGAGCCCCTTCGCCTCGTGC
TTGAGTTGAGGCCTGGCCTGGGCGCTGGGGCCGCCGCGTGCGAATCTGGTGGCACCTTCGCGCCTGTCTC
GCTGCTTTCGATAAGTCTCTAGCCATTTAAAATTTTTGATGACCTGCTGCGACGCTTTTTTTCTGGCAAG
ATAGTCTTGTAAATGCGGGCCAAGATCTGCACACTGGTATTTCGGTTTTTGGGGCCGCGGGCGGCGACGG
GGCCCGTGCGTCCCAGCGCACATGTTCGGCGAGGCGGGGCCTGCGAGCGCGGCCACCGAGAATCGGACGG
GGGTAGTCTCAAGCTGGCCGGCCTGCTCTGGTGCCTGGCCTCGCGCCGCCGTGTATCGCCCCGCCCTGGG
CGGCAAGGCTGGCCCGGTCGGCACCAGTTGCGTGAGCGGAAAGATGGCCGCTTCCCGGCCCTGCTGCAGG
GAGCTCAAAATGGAGGACGCGGCGCTCGGGAGAGCGGGCGGGTGAGTCACCCACACAAAGGAAAAGGGCC
TTTCCGTCCTCAGCCGTCGCTTCATGTGACTCCACGGAGTACCGGGCGCCGTCCAGGCACCTCGATTAGT
TCTCGAGCTTTTGGAGTACGTCGTCTTTAGGTTGGGGGGAGGGGTTTTATGCGATGGAGTTTCCCCACAC
TGAGTGGGTGGAGACTGAAGTTAGGCCAGCTTGGCACTTGATGTAATTCTCCTTGGAATTTGCCCTTTTT
GAGTTTGGATCTTGGTTCATTCTCAAGCCTCAGACAGTGGTTCAAAGTTTTTTTCTTCCATTTCAGGTGT
CGTGACGTACGGCCACCATGACCGAGTACAAGCCCACGGTGCGCCTCGCCACCCGCGACGACGTCCCCAG
GGCCGTACGCACCCTCGCCGCCGCGTTCGCCGACTACCCCGCCACGCGCCACACCGTCGATCCGGACCGC
CACATCGAGCGGGTCACCGAGCTGCAAGAACTCTTCCTCACGCGCGTCGGGCTCGACATCGGCAAGGTGT
GGGTCGCGGACGACGGCGCCGCCGTGGCGGTCTGGACCACGCCGGAGAGCGTCGAAGCGGGGGCGGTGTT
CGCCGAGATCGGCCCGCGCATGGCCGAGTTGAGCGGTTCCCGGCTGGCCGCGCAGCAACAGATGGAAGGC
CTCCTGGCGCCGCACCGGCCCAAGGAGCCCGCGTGGTTCCTGGCCACCGTCGGAGTCTCGCCCGACCACC
AGGGCAAGGGTCTGGGCAGCGCCGTCGTGCTCCCCGGAGTGGAGGCGGCCGAGCGCGCCGGGGTGCCCGC
CTTCCTGGAGACCTCCGCGCCCCGCAACCTCCCCTTCTACGAGCGGCTCGGCTTCACCGTCACCGCCGAC
GTCGAGGTGCCCGAAGGACCGCGCACCTGGTGCATGACCCGCAAGCCCGGTGCCGGTAGTGGTGCGACTA
ATTTTAGCTTATTAAAACAGGCTGGTGACGTAGAGGAAAATCCCGGTCCTGTGAGCAAGGGCGAGGAGGA
TAACATGGCCATCATCAAAGAGTTTATGCGGTTCAAGGTGCACATGGAAGGCAGCGTGAACGGCCACGAG
TTCGAGATCGAGGGCGAGGGCGAAGGCAGGCCCTACGAGGGCACCCAGACCGCCAAGCTGAAGGTGACCA
AGGGCGGACCTCTGCCCTTCGCCTGGGACATCCTGAGCCCCCAGTTCATGTACGGCAGCAAGGCCTACGT
GAAGCACCCCGCCGACATCCCCGACTACCTGAAGCTGTCCTTCCCCGAGGGCTTCAAGTGGGAGCGGGTG
ATGAACTTCGAGGACGGCGGGGTGGTGACCGTGACCCAGGATAGCTCCCTGCAGGACGGCGAGTTCATCT
ACAAGGTGAAACTGCGGGGCACCAACTTCCCCAGCGACGGCCCCGTGATGCAGAAAAAGACAATGGGCTG
GGAGGCCAGCAGCGAGCGGATGTACCCCGAGGATGGCGCCCTGAAGGGCGAGATCAAGCAGCGGCTGAAG
CTGAAGGACGGCGGCCACTACGACGCCGAGGTGAAAACCACCTACAAGGCCAAAAAGCCCGTGCAGCTGC
CTGGCGCCTACAACGTGAACATCAAGCTGGATATCACCAGCCACAACGAGGACTACACCATCGTGGAGCA
GTACGAGCGGGCCGAGGGCAGACACAGCACCGGCGGCATGGACGAGCTGTACAAGTAAACGCGTTAAGTC
GACAATCAACCTCTGGATTACAAAATTTGTGAAAGATTGACTGGTATTCTTAACTATGTTGCTCCTTTTA
CGCTATGTGGATACGCTGCTTTAATGCCTTTGTATCATGCTATTGCTTCCCGTATGGCTTTCATTTTCTC
CTCCTTGTATAAATCCTGGTTGCTGTCTCTTTATGAGGAGTTGTGGCCCGTTGTCAGGCAACGTGGCGTG
GTGTGCACTGTGTTTGCTGACGCAACCCCCACTGGTTGGGGCATTGCCACCACCTGTCAGCTCCTTTCCG
GGACTTTCGCTTTCCCCCTCCCTATTGCCACGGCGGAACTCATCGCCGCCTGCCTTGCCCGCTGCTGGAC
AGGGGCTCGGCTGTTGGGCACTGACAATTCCGTGGTGTTGTCGGGGAAATCATCGTCCTTTCCTTGGCTG
CTCGCCTGTGTTGCCACCTGGATTCTGCGCGGGACGTCCTTCTGCTACGTCCCTTCGGCCCTCAATCCAG
CGGACCTTCCTTCCCGCGGCCTGCTGCCGGCTCTGCGGCCTCTTCCGCGTCTTCGCCTTCGCCCTCAGAC
GAGTCGGATCTCCCTTTGGGCCGCCTCCCCGCGTCGACTTTAAGACCAATGACTTACAAGGCAGCTGTAG
ATCTTAGCCACTTTTTAAAAGAAAAGGGGGGACTGGAAGGGCTAATTCACTCCCAACGAAGACAAGATCT
GCTTTTTGCTTGTACTGGGTCTCTCTGGTTAGACCAGATCTGAGCCTGGGAGCTCTCTGGCTAACTAGGG
AACCCACTGCTTAAGCCTCAATAAAGCTTGCCTTGAGTGCTTCAAGTAGTGTGTGCCCGTCTGTTGTGTG
ACTCTGGTAACTAGAGATCCCTCAGACCCTTTTAGTCAGTGTGGAAAATCTCTAGCAGTACGTATAGTAG
TTCATGTCATCTTATTATTCAGTATTTATAACTTGCAAAGAAATGAATATCAGAGAGTGAGAGGAACTTG
TTTATTGCAGCTTATAATGGTTACAAATAAAGCAATAGCATCACAAATTTCACAAATAAAGCATTTTTTT
CACTGCATTCTAGTTGTGGTTTGTCCAAACTCATCAATGTATCTTATCATGTCTGGCTCTAGCTATCCCG
CCCCTAACTCCGCCCATCCCGCCCCTAACTCCGCCCAGTTCCGCCCATTCTCCGCCCCATGGCTGACTAA
TTTTTTTTATTTATGCAGAGGCCGAGGCCGCCTCGGCCTCTGAGCTATTCCAGAAGTAGTGAGGAGGCTT
TTTTGGAGGCCTAGGGACGTACCCAATTCGCCCTATAGTGAGTCGTATTACGCGCGCTCACTGGCCGTCG
TTTTACAACGTCGTGACTGGGAAAACCCTGGCGTTACCCAACTTAATCGCCTTGCAGCACATCCCCCTTT
CGCCAGCTGGCGTAATAGCGAAGAGGCCCGCACCGATCGCCCTTCCCAACAGTTGCGCAGCCTGAATGGC
GAATGGG
[124 nt withheld, positions 4138-4261]
C
[91 nt withheld, positions 4263-4353]
A
[49 nt withheld, positions 4355-4403]
CCTTTGACGTTGGAGTCCACGTTCTTT
[37 nt withheld, positions 4431-4467]
ACCCTATCTCGGTCTATTCTTTTGATTTATAAGGGATTTTGCCGATTTCGGCCTATTGGTTAAAAAATGA
GCTGATTTAACAAAAATTTAACGCGAATTTTAACAAAATATTAACGCTTACAATTTAGGTGGCACTTTTC
GGGGAAATGTGCGCGGAACCCCTATTTGTTTATTTTTCTAAATACATTCAAATATGTATCCGCTCATGAG
ACAATAACCCTGATAAATGCTTCAATAATATTGAAAAAGGAAGAGTATGAGTATTCAACATTTCCGTGTC
GCCCTTATTCCCTTTTTTGCGGCATTTTGCCTTCCTGTTTTTGCTCACCCAGAAACGCTGGTGAAAGTAA
AAGATGCTGAAGATCAGTTGGGTGCACGAGTGGGTTACATCGAACTGGATCTCAACAGCGGTAAGATCCT
TGAGAGTTTTCGCCCCGAAGAACGTTTTCCAATGATGAGCACTTTTAAAGTTCTGCTATGTGGCGCGGTA
TTATCCCGTATTGACGCCGGGCAAGAGCAACTCGGTCGCCGCATACACTATTCTCAGAATGACTTGGTTG
AGTACTCACCAGTCACAGAAAAGCATCTTACGGATGGCATGACAGTAAGAGAATTATGCAGTGCTGCCAT
AACCATGAGTGATAACACTGCGGCCAACTTACTTCTGACAACGATCGGAGGACCGAAGGAGCTAACCGCT
TTTTTGCACAACATGGGGGATCATGTAACTCGCCTTGATCGTTGGGAACCGGAGCTGAATGAAGCCATAC
CAAACGACGAGCGTGACACCACGATGCCTGTAGCAATGGCAACAACGTTGCGCAAACTATTAACTGGCGA
ACTACTTACTCTAGCTTCCCGGCAACAATTAATAGACTGGATGGAGGCGGATAAAGTTGCAGGACCACTT
CTGCGCTCGGCCCTTCCGGCTGGCTGGTTTATTGCTGATAAATCTGGAGCCGGTGAGCGTGGGTCTCGCG
GTATCATTGCAGCACTGGGGCCAGATGGTAAGCCCTCCCGTATCGTAGTTATCTACACGACGGGGAGTCA
GGCAACTATGGATGAACGAAATAGACAGATCGCTGAGATAGGTGCCTCACTGATTAAGCATTGGTAACTG
TCAGACCAAGTTTACTCATATATACTTTAGATTGATTTAAAACTTCATTTTTAATTTAAAAGGATCTAGG
TGAAGATCCTTTTTGATAATCTCATGACCAAAATCCCTTAACGTGAGTTTTCGTTCCACTGAGCGTCAGA
CCCCGTAGAAAAGATCAAAGGATCTTCTTGAGATCCTTTTTTTCTGCGCGTAATCTGCTGCTTGCAAACA
AAAAAACCACCGCTACCAGCGGTGGTTTGTTTGCCGGATCAAGAGCTACCAACTCTTTTTCCGAAGGTAA
CTGGCTTCAGCAGAGCGCAGATACCAAATACTGTTCTTCTAGTGTAGCCGTAGTTAGGCCACCACTTCAA
GAACTCTGTAGCACCGCCTACATACCTCGCTCTGCTAATCCTGTTACCAGTGGCTGCTGCCAGTGGCGAT
AAGTCGTGTCTTACCGGGTTGGACTCAAGACGATAGTTACCGGATAAGGCGCAGCGGTCGGGCTGAACGG
GGGGTTCGTGCACACAGCCCAGCTTGGAGCGAACGACCTACACCGAACTGAGATACCTACAGCGTGAGCT
ATGAGAAAGCGCCACGCTTCCCGAAGGGAGAAAGGCGGACAGGTATCCGGTAAGCGGCAGGGTCGGAACA
GGAGAGCGCACGAGGGAGCTTCCAGGGGGAAACGCCTGGTATCTTTATAGTCCTGTCGGGTTTCGCCACC
TCTGACTTGAGCGTCGATTTTTGTGATGCTCGTCAGGGGGGCGGAGCCTATGGAAAAACGCCAGCAACGC
GGCCTTTTTACGGTTCCTGGCCTTTTGCTGGCCTTTTGCTCACATGTTCTTTCCTGCGTTATCCCCTGAT
TCTGTGGATAACCGTATTACCGCCTTTGAGTGAGCTGATACCGCTCGCCGCAGCCGAACGACCGAGCGCA
GCGAGTCAGTGAGCGAGGAAGCGGAAGAGCGCCCAATACGCAAACCGCCTCTCCCCGCGCGTTGGCCGAT
TCATTAATGCAGCTGGCACGACAGGTTTCCCGACTGGAAAGCGGGCAGTGAGCGCAACGCAATTAATGTG
AGTTAGCTCACTCATTAGGCACCCCAGGCTTTACACTTTATGCTTCCGGCTCGTATGTTGTGTGGAATTG
TGAGCGGATAACAATTTCACACAGGAAACAGCTATGACCATGATTACGCCAAGCGCGCAATTAACCCTCA
CTAAAGGGAACAAAAGCTGGAGCTGCAAGCTTAATGTAGTCTTATGCAATACTCTTGTAGTCTTGCAACA
TGGTAACGATGAGTTAGCAACATGCCTTACAAGGAGAGAAAAAGCACCGTGCATGCCGATTGGTGGAAGT
AAGGTGGTACGATCGTGCCTTATTAGGAAGGCAACAGACGGGTCTGACATGGATTGGACGAACCACTGAA
TTGCCGCATTGCAGAGATATTGTATTTAAGTGCCTAGCTCGATACATAAACGGGTCTCTCTGGTTAGACC
AGATCTGAGCCTGGGAGCTCTCTGGCTAACTAGGGAACCCACTGCTTAAGCCTCAATAAAGCTTGCCTTG
AGTGCTTCAAGTAGTGTGTGCCCGTCTGTTGTGTGACTCTGGTAACTAGAGATCCCTCAGACCCTTTTAG
TCAGTGTGGAAAATCTCTAGCAGTGGCGCCCGAACAGGGACTTGAAAGCGAAAGGGAAACCAGAGGAGCT
CTCTCGACGCAGGACTCGGCTTGCTGAAGCGCGCACGGCAAGAGGCGAGGGGCGGCGACTGGTGAGTACG
CCAAAAATTTTGACTAGCGGAGGCTAGAAGGAGAGAGATGGGTGCGAGAGCGTCAGTATTAAGCGGGGGA
GAATTAGATCGCGATGGGAAAAAATTCGGTTAAGGCCAGGGGGAAAGAAAAAATATAAATTAAAACATAT
AGTATGGGCAAGCAGGGAGCTAGAACGATTCGCAGTTAATCCTGGCCTGTTAGAAACATCAGAAGGCTGT
AGACAAATACTGGGACAGCTACAACCATCCCTTCAGACAGGATCAGAAGAACTTAGATCATTATATAATA
CAGTAGCAACCCTCTATTGTGTGCATCAAAGGATAGAGATAAAAGACACCAAGGAAGCTTTAGACAAGAT
AGAGGAAGAGCAAAACAAAAGTAAGACCACCGCACAGCAAGCGGCCGCTGATCTTCAGACCTGGAGGAGG
AGATATGAGGGACAATTGGAGAAGTGAATTATATAAATATAAAGTAGTAAAAATTGAACCATTAGGAGTA
GCACCCACCAAGGCAAAGAGAAGAGTGGTGCAGAGAGAAAAAAGAGCAGTGGGAATAGGAGCTTTGTTCC
TTGGGTTCTTGGGAGCAGCAGGAAGCACTATGGGCGCAGCGTCAATGACGCTGACGGTACAGGCCAGACA
ATTATTGTCTGGTATAGTGCAGCAGCAGAACAATTTGCTGAGGGCTATTGAGGCGCAACAGCATCTGTTG
CAACTCACAGTCTGGGGCATCAAGCAGCTCCAGGCAAGAATCCTGGCTGTGGAAAGATACCTAAAGGATC
AACAGCTCCTGGGGATTTGGGGTTGCTCTGGAAAACTCATTTGCACCACTGCTGTGCCTTGGAATGCTAG
TTGGAGTAATAAATCTCTGGAACAGATTTGGAATCACACGACCTGGATGGAGTGGGACAGAGAAATTAAC
AATTACACAAGCTTAATACACTCCTTAATTGAAGAATCGCAAAACCAGCAAGAAAAGAATGAACAAGAAT
TATTGGAATTAGATAAATGGGCAAGTTTGTGGAATTGGTTTAACATAACAAATTGGCTGTGGTATATAAA
ATTATTCATAATGATAGTAGGAGGCTTGGTAGGTTTAAGAATAGTTTTTGCTGTACTTTCTATAGTGAAT
AGAGTTAGGCAGGGATATTCACCATTATCGTTTCAGACCCACCTCCCAACCCCGAGGGGACCCAGAGAGG
GCCTATTTCCCATGATTCCTTCATATTTGCATATACGATACAAGGCTGTTAGAGAGATAATTAGAATTAA
TTTGACTGTAAACACAAAGATATTAGTACAAAATACGTGACGTAGAAAGTAATAATTTCTTGGGTAGTTT
GCAGTTTTAAAATTATGTTTTAAAATGGACTATCATATGCTTACCGTAACTTGAAAGTATTTCGATTTCT
TGGCTTTATATATCTTGTGGAAAGGACGAAACACCGCGCTTCCGCGGCCCGTTCAAGTTTTAGAGCTAGA
AATAGCAAGTTAAAATAAGGCTAGTCCGTTATCAACTTGAAAAAGTGGCACCGAGTCGGTGCTTTTTTAA
GCTTGGCGTAACTAGATCTTGAGACAAATGGCAGTATTCATCCACAATTTTAAAAGAAAAGGGGGGATTG
GGGGGTACAGTGCAGGGGAAAGAATAGTAGACATAATAGCAACAGACATACAAACTAAAGAATTACAAAA
ACAAATTACAAAAATTCAAAATTTTCGGGTTTATTACAGGGACAGCAGAGATCCACTTTGGCGCCGGCTC
GAGGGGG
Features (pLannotate 1.2.2; 30 found; start..end, strand, type, name):
     14..80      +  CDS            small t antigen (fragment): SV40 (simian virus 40) small t antigen
    106..317     +  promoter       EF-1α core promoter: core promoter for human elongation factor EF-1α
    318..1256    +  intron         EF-1α intron A: intron upstream of the start codon of human EF-1α
   1278..1874    +  CDS            PuroR (fragment): puromycin N-acetyltransferase; pac from Streptomyces; confers resistance to puromycin
   1941..2645    +  CDS            mCherry: mCherry is a basic (constitutively fluorescent) red fluorescent protein published in 2004, derived from Discosoma sp.. It is reported to be a very rapidly-maturing monomer with low acid sensitivity.
   2664..3252    +  misc_feature   WPRE: woodchuck hepatitis virus posttranscriptional regulatory element
   3303..3322    +  misc_feature   cPPT/CTS (fragment): central polypurine tract and central termination sequence of HIV-1
   3324..3557    +  LTR            3' LTR (ΔU3): self-inactivating 3' long terminal repeat (LTR) from HIV-1
   3635..3756    +  polyA_signal   SV40 poly(A) signal: SV40 polyadenylation signal
   3796..3931    +  rep_origin     SV40 ori: SV40 origin of replication
   3952..3970    -  promoter       T7 promoter: promoter for bacteriophage T7 RNA polymerase
   3978..4133    +  CDS            lacZα (fragment): LacZα fragment of β-galactosidase; lacZ fragment
   4138..4566    +  rep_origin     f1 ori (sequence partly withheld): f1 bacteriophage origin of replication; arrow indicates direction of (+) strand synthesis
   4619..4723    +  promoter       AmpR promoter: bla
   4724..5584    +  CDS            AmpR: β-lactamase; bla; confers resistance to ampicillin, carbenicillin, and related antibiotics
   5755..6343    +  rep_origin     ori: high-copy-number ColE1/pMB1/pBR322/pUC origin of replication
   6526..6618    +  CDS            lacI (fragment): lac repressor; lacI; The lac repressor binds to the lac operator to inhibit transcription in E. coli. This inhibition can be relieved by adding lactose or isopropyl-β-D-thiogalactopyranoside (IPTG).
   6631..6652    +  protein_bind   CAP binding site: CAP binding activates transcription in the presence of cAMP. E. coli catabolite activator protein
   6667..6697    +  promoter       lac promoter: promoter for the E. coli lac operon
   6705..6721    +  protein_bind   lac operator: The lac repressor binds to the lac operator to inhibit transcription in E. coli. This inhibition can be relieved by adding lactose or isopropyl-β-D-thiogalactopyranoside (IPTG). lac repressor encoded by lacI
   6766..6784    +  promoter       T3 promoter: promoter for bacteriophage T3 RNA polymerase
   6812..7038    +  promoter       RSV promoter: Rous sarcoma virus enhancer/promoter
   7039..7219    +  LTR            5' LTR (truncated): truncated 5' long terminal repeat (LTR) from HIV-1
   7266..7391    +  misc_feature   HIV-1 Ψ: packaging signal of human immunodeficiency virus type 1
   7375..7738    +  CDS            HIV-1 gag (fragment): gag protein from human immunodeficiency virus 1; gag
   7884..8117    +  misc_feature   RRE: The Rev response element (RRE) of HIV-1 allows for Rev-dependent mRNA export from the nucleus to the cytoplasm.
   8494..8520    +  CDS            Rev (fragment): human immunodeficiency virus 1 (HIV-1) Rev protein; rev; enhances nuclear export of unspliced and incompletely spliced viral mRNAs
   8524..8764    +  promoter       U6 promoter: RNA polymerase III promoter for human U6 snRNA
   8794..8869    +  misc_RNA       gRNA scaffold: guide RNA scaffold for the Streptococcus pyogenes CRISPR/Cas9 system
   8925..9042    +  misc_feature   cPPT/CTS: central polypurine tract and central termination sequence of HIV-1
