[The description below was written by a language model from this plasmid's Addgene catalogue record and pLannotate feature annotations shown in this document.]
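Description:
pLentiGuide_mCherry_NT135 is a third-generation-style, self-inactivating lentiviral transfer plasmid derived from pLentiGuide and modified to carry an mCherry reporter alongside a non-targeting CRISPR guide. It is maintained in E. coli through a high-copy ColE1/pUC origin with ampicillin resistance (AmpR), and the backbone also retains an f1 origin, lac regulatory remnants, T7/T3 promoters and an SV40 origin and poly(A) signal. Viral genomic RNA is transcribed from a chimeric RSV promoter fused to a truncated HIV-1 5' LTR. It carries the Ψ packaging signal, a partial gag sequence, the RRE for Rev-dependent export, a cPPT/CTS and a ΔU3 3' LTR that disables LTR promoter activity after integration. Packaging functions are not encoded on the plasmid and must be supplied in trans.

The payload consists of two expression units. A human U6 RNA polymerase III promoter drives the 20-nt NT135 spacer, cloned through BsmBI sites, fused to the Streptococcus pyogenes Cas9 gRNA scaffold. Because no Cas9 gene is annotated, the nuclease must come from a separate source. Downstream, the EF-1α core promoter with its intron A drives a puromycin N-acetyltransferase coding sequence followed closely by mCherry, with a WPRE to enhance transcript expression. The short gap between the two reading frames suggests a linker or self-cleaving peptide, but the feature table does not annotate one. Transduced cells can therefore be selected with puromycin and tracked by red fluorescence. Since NT135 is recorded as a non-targeting guide, the construct serves as a negative control for CRISPR/Cas9 experiments using matched gene-targeting guides. Beyond this, the record gives no further experimental detail.
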