Addgene plasmid #183121: pLentiGuide_mCherry_NT135
Purpose: pLentiGuide modified to express mCherry and a non-targeting sgRNA
Depositing lab: William Kaelin. Depositing organization: Dana-Farber Cancer Institute. Publication: Sensitivity of VHL mutant kidney cancers to HIF2 inhibitors does not require an intact p53 pathway. Stransky LA, Vigeant SM, Huang B, West D, Denize T, Walton E, Signoretti S, Kaelin WG Jr. Proc Natl Acad Sci U S A. 2022 Apr 5;119(14):e2120403119. doi: 10.1073/pnas.2120403119. Epub 2022 Mar 31. PubMed 35357972.
Backbone
  Vector backbone: pLentiGuide
  Backbone manufacturer: Addgene
  Modifications to backbone: Modified to Express mCherry
  Vector type: Lentiviral
  Selectable markers: Puromycin
Growth in bacteria
  Bacterial resistance: Ampicillin, 100 μg/mL
  Growth temperature: 30°C
  Growth strain: NEB Stable
  Copy number: High Copy
Gene/Insert
  Gene/Insert name: NT135 (alt name: Non-Targeting Guide)
  Insert size (bp): 20
  Promoter: U6
  Cloning method: Restriction Enzyme; 5′ cloning site BSMBI (unknown if destroyed); 3′ cloning site BSMBI (unknown if destroyed)
  Sequencing primers: 5′ U6
Terms and licenses: Academic/Nonprofit Terms; Industry Terms: Not Available to Industry
How to cite: pLentiGuide_mCherry_NT135 was a gift from William Kaelin (Addgene plasmid # 183121 ; http://n2t.net/addgene:183121 ; RRID:Addgene_183121)
